>Addgene plasmid #69854 | POM42-mCitrine | addgene full sequence | sequence record 127170 | Addgene assembled full plasmid sequence
GAACGCGGCCGCCAGCTGAAGCTTCGTACGCTGCAGGTCGACAACCCTTAATATAACTTCGTATAATGTA
TGCTATACGAAGTTATTAGGTCTAGAGATCCCAATACAACAGATCACGTGATCTTTTGTAAGATGAAGTT
GAAGTGAGTGTTGCACCGTGCCAATGCAGGTGGCTATTAGATTAAATATGTGATTTGTTCTATTAAGTTT
CCTGTATAATTAATGGGGAGCGCTGATTCTCTTTTGGTACGCTTCCCATCCAGCATTTCTGTATCTTTCA
CCTTCAACCTTAGGATCTCTACCCTTGGCGAAAAGTCCTCTGCCAACAATGATGATATCTGATCCACCAC
TTACAACTTCGTCGACGGTTCTGTACTGCTGACCCAATGCATCGCCTTTGTCGTCTAAACCTACACCTGG
GGTCATGATTAGCCAATCAAACCCTTCTTCTCTTCCTCCCATATCGTTCTGAGCAATGAACCCAATAACG
AAATCTTTATCACTCTTTGCAATATCAACGGTACCCTTAGTATATTCACCGTGTGCTAGAGAACCCTTGG
AAGACAATTCAGCAAGCATCAATAATCCCCTTGGTTCTTTGGTGACCTCTTGCGCACCTTGTTTCAAGCC
AGCAACAATACCAGCACCAGTAACCCCGTGGGCGTTGGTGATATCAGACCATTCTGCGATACGGTAAACG
CCCGATGTATATTGTAATTTGACTGTGTTACCGATATCGGCGAATTTTCTGTCCTCAAATATCAAGAACT
TGTATTTCTCTGCCAATGCTTTCAATGGAACGACAGTACCCTCATAACTGAAATCATCCAAGATATCAAC
GTGTGTTTTCAAAAGGCAAATGTATGGACCCAACGTTTCAACAAGTTTCAATAGCTCATCAGTCGAACGA
ACGTCAAGAGAAGCACACAAATTGGTCTTCTTTTCATCCATTAAACGTAAAAGTTTCGATGCAACCGGAC
TTGCATGAGTCTCAGCTCTACTGGTATATGATTTTGTGGACATGGTGCAACTAATTGACGGGAGTGTATT
GACGCTGGCGTACTGGCTTTCACAAAATGGCCCAATCACAACCACATCTTAGATAGTTGAAATGACTTTA
GATAACATCAATTGAGATGAGCTTAATCATGTCAAAGCTAAAAGTGTCACCATGAACGACAATTCTTAAG
CAAATCACGTGATATAGATCCACGAATAACCACCATTTGATGCTCGAGGCAAGTAATGTGTGTAAAAAAA
TGCGTTACCACCATCCAATGCAGACCGATCTTCTACCCAGAATCACATATATTTATGTACCGAGTACCTT
TTTTCTATCTTCCAATTGCTTCTCCCATATGATTGTCTCCGTAAGCTCGAAATTTCTAAGTTGGATTTTA
ATCTTCACGCAGGATGACAGTTCGATGAGCTTCTGAGGAGTGTTTAGAACATAATCATTTATCCATGGTC
TATCTCTTCTTGTCGCTTTTTCTCCTCGATAGAACCTAAATAAAACGAGCTCTCGAGAACCCTTAATATA
ACTTCGTATAATGTATGCTATACGAAGTTATTAGGTGATATCATGCGTACGCTGCAGGTCGACGGATCCT
CTAAAGGTGAAGAATTATTCACTGGTGTTGTCCCAATTTTGGTTGAATTAGATGGTGATGTTAATGGTCA
CAAATTTTCTGTCTCCGGTGAAGGTGAAGGTGATGCTACTTACGGTAAATTGACCTTAAAATTTATTTGT
ACTACTGGTAAATTGCCAGTTCCATGGCCAACCTTAGTCACTACTTTAGGTTATGGTTTGATGTGTTTTG
CTAGATACCCAGATCATATGAAACAACATGACTTTTTCAAGTCTGCCATGCCAGAAGGTTATGTTCAAGA
AAGAACTATTTTTTTCAAAGATGACGGTAACTACAAGACCAGAGCTGAAGTCAAGTTTGAAGGTGATACC
TTAGTTAATAGAATCGAATTAAAAGGTATTGATTTTAAAGAAGATGGTAACATTTTAGGTCACAAATTGG
AATACAACTATAACTCTCACAATGTTTACATCATGGCTGACAAACAAAAGAATGGTATCAAAGTTAACTT
CAAAATTAGACACAACATTGAAGATGGTTCTGTTCAATTAGCTGACCATTATCAACAAAATACTCCAATT
GGTGATGGTCCAGTCTTGTTACCAGACAACCATTACTTATCCTATCAATCTAGATTATCCAAAGATCCAA
ACGAAAAGAGAGACCACATGGTCTTGTTAGAATTTGTTACTGCTGCTGGTATTACCCATGGTATTGATGA
ATTGTACAAAACTAGTGGCCTATGCGGCCGCGGATCTGCCGGTCTCCCTATAGTGAGTCGTATTAATTTC
GATAAGCCAGGTTAACCTGCATTAATGAATCGGCCAACGCGCGGGGAGAGGCGGTTTGCGTATTGGGCGC
TCTTCCGCTTCCTCGCTCACTGACTCGCTGCGCTCGGTCGTTCGGCTGCGGCGAGCGGTATCAGCTCACT
CAAAGGCGGTAATACGGTTATCCACAGAATCAGGGGATAACGCAGGAAAGAACATGTGAGCAAAAGGCCA
GCAAAAGGCCAGGAACCGTAAAAAGGCCGCGTTGCTGGCGTTTTTCCATAGGCTCCGCCCCCCTGACGAG
CATCACAAAAATCGACGCTCAAGTCAGAGGTGGCGAAACCCGACAGGACTATAAAGATACCAGGCGTTTC
CCCCTGGAAGCTCCCTCGTGCGCTCTCCTGTTCCGACCCTGCCGCTTACCGGATACCTGTCCGCCTTTCT
CCCTTCGGGAAGCGTGGCGCTTTCTCAATGCTCACGCTGTAGGTATCTCAGTTCGGTGTAGGTCGTTCGC
TCCAAGCTGGGCTGTGTGCACGAACCCCCCGTTCAGCCCGACCGCTGCGCCTTATCCGGTAACTATCGTC
TTGAGTCCAACCCGGTAAGACACGACTTATCGCCACTGGCAGCAGCCACTGGTAACAGGATTAGCAGAGC
GAGGTATGTAGGCGGTGCTACAGAGTTCTTGAAGTGGTGGCCTAACTACGGCTACACTAGAAGGACAGTA
TTTGGTATCTGCGCTCTGCTGAAGCCAGTTACCTTCGGAAAAAGAGTTGGTAGCTCTTGATCCGGCAAAC
AAACCACCGCTGGTAGCGGTGGTTTTTTTGTTTGCAAGCAGCAGATTACGCGCAGAAAAAAAGGATCTCA
AGAAGATCCTTTGATCTTTTCTACGGGGTCTGACGCTCAGTGGAACGAAAACTCACGTTAAGGGATTTTG
GTCATGAGATTATCAAAAAGGATCTTCACCTAGATCCTTTTAAATTAAAAATGAAGTTTTAAATCAATCT
AAAGTATATATGAGTAAACTTGGTCTGACAGTTACCAATGCTTAATCAGTGAGGCACCTATCTCAGCGAT
CTGTCTATTTCGTTCATCCATAGTTGCCTGACTCCCCGTCGTGTAGATAACTACGATACGGGAGGGCTTA
CCATCTGGCCCCAGTGCTGCAATGATACCGCGAGACCCACGCTCACCGGCTCCAGATTTATCAGCAATAA
ACCAGCCAGCCGGAAGGGCCGAGCGCAGAAGTGGTCCTGCAACTTTATCCGCCTCCATCCAGTCTATTAA
TTGTTGCCGGGAAGCTAGAGTAAGTAGTTCGCCAGTTAATAGTTTGCGCAACGTTGTTGCCATTGCTACA
GGCATCGTGGTGTCACGCTCGTCGTTTGGTATGGCTTCATTCAGCTCCGGTTCCCAACGATCAAGGCGAG
TTACATGATCCCCCATGTTGTGCAAAAAAGCGGTTAGCTCCTTCGGTCCTCCGATCGTTGTCAGAAGTAA
GTTGGCCGCAGTGTTATCACTCATGGTTATGGCAGCACTGCATAATTCTCTTACTGTCATGCCATCCGTA
AGATGCTTTTCTGTGACTGGTGAGTACTCAACCAAGTCATTCTGAGAATAGTGTATGCGGCGACCGAGTT
GCTCTTGCCCGGCGTCAATACGGGATAATACCGCGCCACATAGCAGAACTTTAAAAGTGCTCATCATTGG
AAAACGTTCTTCGGGGCGAAAACTCTCAAGGATCTTACCGCTGTTGAGATCCAGTTCGATGTAACCCACT
CGTGCACCCAACTGATCTTCAGCATCTTTTACTTTCACCAGCGTTTCTGGGTGAGCAAAAACAGGAAGGC
AAAATGCCGCAAAAAAGGGAATAAGGGCGACACGGAAATGTTGAATACTCATACTCTTCCTTTTTCAATA
TTATTGAAGCATTTATCAGGGTTATTGTCTCATGAGCGGATACATATTTGAATGTATTTAGAAAAATAAA
CAAATAGGGGTTCCGCGCACATTTCCCCGAAAAGTGCCACCTGACGTCTAAGAAACCATTATTATCATGA
CATTAACCTATAAAAATAGGCGTATCACGAGGCCCTTTCGTCTCGCGCGTTTCGGTGATGACGGTGAAAA
CCTCTGACACATGCAGCTCCCGGAGACGGTCACAGCTTGTCTGTAAGCGGATGCCGGGAGCAGACAAGCC
CGTCAGGGCGCGTCAGCGGGTGTTGGCGGGTGTCGGGGCTGGCTTAACTATGCGGCATCAGAGCAGATTG
TACTGAGAGTGCACCATATGGACATATTGTCGTTAGAACGCGGCTACAATTAATACATAACCTTATGTAT
CATACACATACGATTTAGGTGACACTATA
Features (pLannotate 1.2.2; 12 found; start..end, strand, type, name):
     53..86      -  protein_bind   loxP: Cre-mediated recombination occurs in the 8-bp core sequence (GCATACAT). Cre recombinase
    238..1023    -  CDS            URA3: PYRF_YEAST - Experimental evidence at protein level: Swiss-Prot protein existence level 1. From Saccharomyces cerevisiae (strain ATCC 204508 / S288c) (Baker's yeast).
   1538..1571    -  protein_bind   loxP: Cre-mediated recombination occurs in the 8-bp core sequence (GCATACAT). Cre recombinase
   1610..2320    +  CDS            10B: 10B is a fluorescent protein published in 1996, derived from Aequorea victoria.
   2357..2375    -  promoter       T7 promoter: promoter for bacteriophage T7 RNA polymerase
   2397..2450    -  CDS            lacI (fragment): lac repressor; lacI; The lac repressor binds to the lac operator to inhibit transcription in E. coli. This inhibition can be relieved by adding lactose or isopropyl-β-D-thiogalactopyranoside (IPTG).
   2633..3221    -  rep_origin     ori: high-copy-number ColE1/pMB1/pBR322/pUC origin of replication
   3392..4252    -  CDS            AmpR: β-lactamase; bla; confers resistance to ampicillin, carbenicillin, and related antibiotics
   4253..4357    -  promoter       AmpR promoter: bla
   4452..4487    +  CDS            rop (fragment): Rop protein, which maintains plasmids at low copy number; rop
   4589..4640    +  misc_feature   bom (fragment): basis of mobility region from pBR322
   4703..2       +  promoter       SP6 promoter (across the origin): promoter for bacteriophage SP6 RNA polymerase
