[The description below was written by a language model from this plasmid's Addgene catalogue record and pLannotate feature annotations shown in this document.]
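Description:
POM42-mCitrine is a yeast tagging template plasmid built on the POM42 backbone and intended for N-terminal fusion of the yellow fluorescent protein mCitrine to proteins in Saccharomyces cerevisiae. It is maintained in E. coli through a high-copy ColE1/pUC-type origin and an ampicillin resistance gene (β-lactamase with its own promoter). No yeast replication origin or centromere is annotated, which fits a plasmid that serves as a source of an integrating cassette rather than as an episomal expression vector. Small fragments annotated as lacI, rop and bom appear to be backbone remnants, and T7 and SP6 phage promoters flank the cassette region, where they are useful as sequencing primer sites.

The functional module consists of a URA3 marker, which complements uracil auxotrophy in yeast, bracketed by two loxP sites and followed immediately by the fluorescent protein coding sequence. The annotation software labels this sequence as the Aequorea victoria GFP derivative "10B", a close relative, but the catalogue identifies it as mCitrine cloned between BamHI and SpeI. The mCitrine insert lacks both its start and stop codons. This arrangement suggests that after the cassette is integrated at the 5′ end of a target gene and selected on URA3, Cre recombinase can excise the marker. A single loxP site would then remain, with the tag read through in frame from upstream sequence into the target protein, so expression can stay under the native promoter; the record does not spell out this workflow. No promoter driving mCitrine is annotated. The assembled sequence (4,719 nt) is slightly shorter than the catalogue's stated total size. The plasmid comes from a study characterising fluorescent proteins for multicolour live-cell imaging in budding yeast.
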