Addgene plasmid #69854: POM42-mCitrine
Purpose: N-terminal tagging with mCitrine using URA3 as a selection marker in S. cerevisiae.
Depositing lab: Liza Pon. Depositing organization: Columbia University. Publication: Characterization of Fluorescent Proteins for Three- and Four-Color Live-Cell Imaging in S. cerevisiae. Higuchi-Sanabria R, Garcia EJ, Tomoiaga D, Munteanu EL, Feinstein P, Pon LA. PLoS One. 2016 Jan 4;11(1):e0146120. doi: 10.1371/journal.pone.0146120. eCollection 2016. PONE-D-15-33334 PubMed 26727004.
Backbone
  Vector backbone: POM42
  Backbone size w/o insert (bp): 4000
  Total vector size (bp): 4756
  Vector type: Yeast Expression
  Selectable markers: URA3
Growth in bacteria
  Bacterial resistance: Ampicillin, 100 μg/mL
  Growth temperature: 37°C
  Growth strain: DH5alpha
  Copy number: Unknown
Gene/Insert
  Gene/Insert name: mCitrine minus start and stop codon
  Species: S. cerevisiae (budding yeast)
  Insert size (bp): 701
  Cloning method: Restriction Enzyme; 5′ cloning site BamHI (not destroyed); 3′ cloning site SpeI (not destroyed)
  Sequencing primers: 5′ N/A (use 3' primer); 3′ T7
Terms and licenses: Academic/Nonprofit Terms; Industry Terms: Not Available to Industry
How to cite: POM42-mCitrine was a gift from Liza Pon (Addgene plasmid # 69854 ; http://n2t.net/addgene:69854 ; RRID:Addgene_69854)
