>Addgene plasmid #69854 | POM42-mCitrine | addgene partial sequence | sequence record 127168 | T7 5'-TAATACGACTCACTATAGGG-3'
CGCGGCCGCATAGGCCACTAGTTTTGTACAATTCATCAATACCATGGGTAATACCAGCAGCAGTAACAAA
TTCTAACAAGACCATGTGGTCTCTCTTTTCGTTTGGATCTTTGGATAATCTAGATTGATAGGATAAGTAA
TGGTTGTCTGGTAACAAGACTGGACCATCACCAATTGGAGTATTTTGTTGATAATGGTCAGCTAATTGAA
CAGAACCATCTTCAATGTTGTGTCTAATTTTGAAGTTAACTTTGATACCATTCTTTTGTTTGTCAGCCAT
GATGTAAACATTGTGAGAGTTATAGTTGTATTCCAATTTGTGACCTAAAATGTTACCATCTTCTTTAAAA
TCAATACCTTTTAATTCGATTCTATTAACTAAGGTATCACCTTCAAACTTGACTTCAGCTCTGGTCTTGT
AGTTACCGTCATCTTTGAAAAAAATAGTTCTTTCTTGAACATAACCTTCTGGCATGGCAGACTTGAAAAA
GTCATGTTGTTTCATATGATCTGGGTATCTAGCAAAACACATCAAACCATAACCTAAAGTAGTGACTAAG
GTTGGCCATGGAACTGGCAATTTACCAGTAGTACAAATAAATTTTAAGGTCAATTTACCGTAAGTAGCAT
CACCTTCACCTTCACCGGAGACAGAAAATTTGTGACCATTAACATCACCATCTAATTCAACCAAAATTGG
GACAACACCAGTGAATAATTCTTCACCTTTAGAGGATCCGTCGACCTGCAGCGTACGCATGATATCACCT
AATAACTTCGTATAGCATACATTATACGAAGTTATATTAAGGGTTCTCGAGAGCTCGTTTTATTTAGGTT
CTATCGAGGAGAAAAAGCGACAAGAAGAGATAGACCATGGATAAATGATTATGTTCTAAACACTCCTCAG
AAGCTCATCGAACTGTCATCCTGCGTGAAGATTAA
