>Addgene plasmid #69854 | POM42-mCitrine | addgene partial sequence | sequence record 127169 | Sp6 5'-ATTTAGGTGACACTATAG-3'
CTTCGTACGCTGCAGGTCGACAACCCTTAATATAACTTCGTATAATGTATGCTATACGAAGTTATTAGGT
CTAGAGATCCCAATACAACAGATCACGTGATCTTTTTGTAAGATGAAGTTGAAGTAGTGTTGCACCGTGC
CAATGCAGGTGGCTATTAGATTAAATATGTGATTTGTTCTATTAAGTTTCCTGTATAATTAATGGGGAGC
GCTGATTCTCTTTTGGTACGCTTCCCATCCAGCATTTCTGTATCTTTCACCTTCAACCTTAGGATCTCTA
CCCTTGGCGAAAAGTCCTCTGCCAACAATGATGATATCTGATCCACCACTTACAACTTCGTCGACGGTTC
TGTACTGCTGACCCAATGCATCGCCTTTGTCGTCTAAACCTACACCTGGGGTCATGATTAGCCAATCAAA
CCCTTCTTCTCTTCCTCCCATATCGTTCTGAGCAATGAACCCAATAACGAAATCTTTATCACTCTTTGCA
ATATCAACGGTACCCTTAGTATATTCACCGTGTGCTAGAGAACCCTTGGAAGACAATTCAGCAAGCATCA
ATAATCCCCTTGGTTCTTTGGTGACCTCTTGCGCACCTTGTTTCAAGCCAGCAACAATACCAGCACCAGT
AACCCCGTGGGCGTTGGTGATATCAGACCATTCTGCGATACGGTAAACGCCCGATGTATATTGTAATTTG
ACTGTGTTACCGATATCGGCGAATTTTCTGTCCTCAAATATCAAGAACTTGTATTTCTCTGCCAATGCTT
TCAATGGAACGACAGTACCCTCATAACTGAAATCATCCAAGATATCAACGTGTGTTTTCAAAAGGCAAAT
GTATGGACCCAACGTTTCAACAAGTTTCAATAGCTCATCAGTCGAACGAACGTCAAGAGAAGCACACAAA
TTGGTCTTCTTTTCATCCATTAAACGTAAAAGTTTCGATGCAACCGGACTTGCATGAGTCTCAGCTCTAC
TGGTATATGATTTTGTGGACATGGTGCAACTAATTGACGGGAGTGTATTGACGCTGGCGTACTGGCTTTC
ACAAAATGGCCCAATCACAACCACATCTTAGA
